Addgene plasmid #230400: AiP14667 - pAAV-AiE0724m-minBG-iCre-BGHpA (Alias: CN4667)
Purpose: AiE0724m is an enhancer sequence, designed to drive AAV-mediated transgene expression in specific populations of brain cells
Depositing lab: Allen Institute for Brain Science & Jonathan Ting. Depositing organization: Allen Institute. Publication: A suite of enhancer AAVs and transgenic mouse lines for genetic access to cortical cell types. Ben-Simon Y, Hooper M, Narayan S, Daigle TL, Dwivedi D, Way SW, Oster A, Stafford DA, Mich JK, Taormina MJ, Martinez RA, Opitz-Araya X, Roth JR, Alexander JR, Allen S, Amster A, Arbuckle J, Ayala A, Baker PM, Bakken TE, Barcelli T, Barta S, Bendrick J, Bertagnolli D, Bielstein C, Bishwakarma P, Bowlus J, Boyer G, Brouner K, Casian B, Casper T, Chakka AB, Chakrabarty R, Chance RK, Chavan S, Clark M, Colbert K, Collman F, Daniel S, Departee M, DiValentin P, Donadio N, Dotson N, Egdorf T, Fliss T, Gabitto M, Garcia J, Gary A, Gasperini M, Gloe J, Goldy J, Gore BB, Graybuck L, Greisman N, Haeseleer F, Halterman C, Haradon Z, Hastings SD, Helback O, Ho W, Hockemeyer D, Huang C, Huff S, Hunker A, Johansen N, Jones D, Juneau Z, Kalmbach B, Kannan M, Khem S, Kussick E, Kutsal R, Larsen R, Lee C, Lee AY, Leibly M, Lenz GH, Li S, Liang E, Lusk N, Madigan Z, Malloy J, Malone J, McCue R, Melchor J, Mollenkopf T, Moosman S, Morin E, Newman D, Ng L, Ngo K, Omstead V, Otto S, Oyama A, Pena N, Pham T, Phillips E, Pom CA, Potekhina L, Ransford S, Ray PL, Rette D, Reynoldson C, Rimorin C, Rocha D, Ruiz A, Sanchez REA, Sawyer L, Sedeno-Cortes A, Sevigny JP, Shapovalova N, Shepard N, Shulga L, Sigler AR, Siverts L, Soliman S, Somasundaram S, Staats B, Stewart K, Szelenyi E, Tieu M, Trader C, Tran A, van Velthoven CTJ, Walker M, Wang Y, Weed N, Wirthlin M, Wood T, Wynalda B, Yao Z, Zhou T, Ariza J, Dee N, Reding M, Ronellenfitch K, Mufti S, Sunkin SM, Smith KA, Esposito L, Waters J, Thyagarajan B, Yao S, Lein ES, Zeng H, Levi BP, Ngai J, Ting JT, Tasic B. Cell. 2025 May 16:S0092-8674(25)00513-6. doi: 10.1016/j.cell.2025.05.002. PubMed 40403729.
Backbone
  Vector backbone: pAAV2
  Vector type: AAV
Growth in bacteria
  Bacterial resistance: Ampicillin, 100 μg/mL
  Growth temperature: 37°C
  Growth strain: NEB Stable
  Copy number: High Copy
Gene/Insert
  Gene/Insert name: iCre
  Species: Synthetic
  Promoter: minBG
  Cloning method: Gibson Cloning
Terms and licenses: Academic/Nonprofit Terms; Industry Terms: Not Available to Industry
How to cite: AiP14667 - pAAV-AiE0724m-minBG-iCre-BGHpA (Alias: CN4667) was a gift from Allen Institute for Brain Science & Jonathan Ting (Addgene plasmid # 230400 ; http://n2t.net/addgene:230400 ; RRID:Addgene_230400)
