[The description below was written by a language model from this plasmid's Addgene catalogue record and pLannotate feature annotations shown in this document.]
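Description:
AiP14667 - pAAV-AiE0724m-minBG-iCre-BGHpA (alias CN4667) is an AAV transfer plasmid built on a pAAV2 backbone and used to package recombinant adeno-associated virus for gene delivery to brain cells. The 4,583 nt plasmid is maintained in E. coli through a high-copy ColE1/pUC-type origin and selected with ampicillin via the bla gene and its native promoter. An f1 phage origin is also present in the backbone. The annotation software detected only short AAV2 inverted terminal repeat fragments on each side of the expression cassette. These mark the boundaries of the genome that is replicated and encapsidated when rep, cap and helper functions are supplied in trans. The recorded growth strain is a recombination-deficient type commonly chosen to keep ITRs stable.

Between the ITRs, the enhancer AiE0724m sits upstream of minBG, generally understood as a minimal beta-globin promoter. Such a promoter has little activity alone, so the enhancer determines where transcription occurs. Neither element is annotated by name in the feature table. A short match to mouse Aass falls in the expected enhancer region and most likely reflects the genomic origin of that sequence rather than a functional coding segment. The cassette drives iCre, a synthetic codon-improved version of the phage P1 Cre recombinase, and ends in the bovine growth hormone polyadenylation signal.

The enhancer is described as designed to direct AAV-mediated transgene expression in specific populations of brain cells, though the record does not say which ones. Restricted delivery of Cre would allow recombination of loxP-flanked alleles or activation of Cre-dependent reporters and effectors in those cells. The plasmid belongs to a collection of enhancer AAVs developed for genetic access to cortical cell types.
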