Features (pLannotate 1.2.2; 14 found; start..end, strand, type, name):
     12..39      +  repeat_region  AAV2 ITR (fragment): inverted terminal repeat of adeno-associated virus serotype 2 inverted
     68..95      +  repeat_region  AAV2 ITR (fragment): inverted terminal repeat of adeno-associated virus serotype 2 inverted
    159..272     -  CDS            Aass (fragment): AASS_MOUSE - Also known as Lorsdh. Experimental evidence at protein level: Swiss-Prot protein existence level 1. Bifunctional enzyme that catalyzes the first two steps in lysine degradation. The N-terminal and the C-terminal contain lysine- oxoglutarate reductase and saccharopine dehydrogenase activity, respectively. From Mus musculus (Mouse).
    571..1596    +  CDS            cre: RECR_BPP1 - Experimental evidence at protein level: Swiss-Prot protein existence level 1. Catalyzes site-specific recombination between two 34-base- pair LOXP sites. Its role is to maintain the phage genome as a monomeric unit-copy plasmid in the lysogenic state. From Escherichia phage P1 (Bacteriophage P1).
   1639..1750    +  polyA_signal   bGH poly(A) signal: bovine growth hormone polyadenylation signal
   1903..1937    -  repeat_region  AAV2 ITR (fragment): inverted terminal repeat of adeno-associated virus serotype 2 inverted
   1948..1975    -  repeat_region  AAV2 ITR (fragment): inverted terminal repeat of adeno-associated virus serotype 2 inverted
   1991..2042    -  misc_feature   bom (fragment): basis of mobility region from pBR322
   2061..2516    +  rep_origin     f1 ori (sequence partly withheld): f1 bacteriophage origin of replication; arrow indicates direction of (+) strand synthesis
   2517..2566    -  misc_feature   bom (fragment): basis of mobility region from pBR322
   2668..2703    -  CDS            rop (fragment): Rop protein, which maintains plasmids at low copy number; rop
   2798..2902    +  promoter       AmpR promoter: bla
   2903..3763    +  CDS            AmpR: β-lactamase; bla; confers resistance to ampicillin, carbenicillin, and related antibiotics
   3934..4522    +  rep_origin     ori: high-copy-number ColE1/pMB1/pBR322/pUC origin of replication
>Addgene plasmid #230400 | AiP14667 - pAAV-AiE0724m-minBG-iCre-BGHpA (Alias: CN4667) | addgene full sequence | sequence record 462409 | Addgene NGS Result
CCTGCAGGCAGCTGCGCGCTCGCTCGCTCACTGAGGCCGCCCGGGCGTCGGGCGACCTTTGGTCGCCCGG
CCTCAGTGAGCGAGCGAGCGCGCAGAGAGGGAGTGGCCAACTCCATCACTAGGGGTTCCTGCGGCCGCAC
GCGTACCGGTCCCCTTACCATTTCTTCAACATAAGGGTAAAGCATGTCTCCAAAGTATTCCGTAGCCTCG
ATTGGAAGCTGTGCTGGCAAATTGTCAATGGAACACATCAGGATCCCGGAGCCTTCAACACTAAGAGAGG
CAACATCCTTTATTCAAATGCACAAAATATGACTTGAAATTTTTCCCAGACTCTACTCCATTCCAACATT
TGTATCACTGCTATTAATATATTTATAGTCTTGAGAAAAAGGCATAACACTATAAACAAGACTGCTTTTC
AAACAAAACTTTTTTTTTCCAACTTGGCAGCCTATCTGAGCTCGGGCTGGGCATAAAAGTCAGGGCAGAG
CCATCTATTGCTTACATTTGCTTCTGGGATCCAGATCTTTCGAAGCTAGCACCATGGTGCCCAAGAAGAA
GAGGAAAGTCTCCAACCTGCTGACTGTGCACCAAAACCTGCCTGCCCTCCCTGTGGATGCCACCTCTGAT
GAAGTCAGGAAGAACCTGATGGACATGTTCAGGGACAGGCAGGCCTTCTCTGAACACACCTGGAAGATGC
TCCTGTCTGTGTGCAGATCCTGGGCTGCCTGGTGCAAGCTGAACAACAGGAAATGGTTCCCTGCTGAACC
TGAGGATGTGAGGGACTACCTCCTGTACCTGCAAGCCAGAGGCCTGGCTGTGAAGACCATCCAACAGCAC
CTGGGCCAGCTCAACATGCTGCACAGGAGATCTGGCCTGCCTCGCCCTTCTGACTCCAATGCTGTGTCCC
TGGTGATGAGGAGAATCAGAAAGGAGAATGTGGATGCTGGGGAGAGAGCCAAGCAGGCCCTGGCCTTTGA
ACGCACTGACTTTGACCAAGTCAGATCCCTGATGGAGAACTCTGACAGATGCCAGGACATCAGGAACCTG
GCCTTCCTGGGCATTGCCTACAACACCCTGCTGCGCATTGCCGAAATTGCCAGAATCAGAGTGAAGGACA
TCTCCCGCACCGATGGTGGGAGAATGCTGATCCACATTGGCAGGACCAAGACCCTGGTGTCCACAGCTGG
TGTGGAGAAGGCCCTGTCCCTGGGGGTTACCAAGCTGGTGGAGAGATGGATCTCTGTGTCTGGTGTGGCT
GATGACCCCAACAACTACCTGTTCTGCCGGGTCAGAAAGAATGGTGTGGCTGCCCCTTCTGCCACCTCCC
AACTGTCCACCCGGGCCCTGGAAGGGATCTTTGAGGCCACCCACCGCCTGATCTATGGTGCCAAGGATGA
CTCTGGGCAGAGATACCTGGCCTGGTCTGGCCACTCTGCCAGAGTGGGTGCTGCCAGGGACATGGCCAGG
GCTGGTGTGTCCATCCCTGAAATCATGCAGGCTGGTGGCTGGACCAATGTGAACATTGTGATGAACTACA
TCAGAAACCTGGACTCTGAGACTGGGGCCATGGTGAGGCTGCTCGAGGATGGGGACTAATGAGGCGCGCC
GAATTCAAGCTTCTCGAGAGATCTTCGACTGTGCCTTCTAGTTGCCAGCCATCTGTTGTTTGCCCCTCCC
CCGTGCCTTCCTTGACCCTGGAAGGTGCCACTCCCACTGTCCTTTCCTAATAAAATGAGGAAATTGCATC
GCATTGTCTGAGTAGGTGTCATTCTATTCTGGGGGGTGGGGTGGGGCAGGACAGCAAGGGGGAGGATTGG
GAAGACAATAGCAGGCATGAGATCTCACGTGCGGACCGAGCGGCCGCAGGAACCCCTAGTGATGGAGTTG
GCCACTCCCTCTCTGCGCGCTCGCTCGCTCACTGAGGCCGCCCGGGCTTTGCCCGGGCGGCCTCAGTGAG
CGAGCGAGCGCGCAGCTGCCTGCAGGGGCGCCTGATGCGGTATTTTCTCCTTACGCATCTGTGCGGTATT
TCACACCGCATA
[95 nt withheld, positions 2043-2137]
T
[46 nt withheld, positions 2139-2184]
C
[141 nt withheld, positions 2186-2326]
CCTTTGACGTTGGAGTCCACGTTCTTT
[37 nt withheld, positions 2354-2390]
ACTCTATCTCGGGCTATTCTTTTGATTTATAAGGGATTTTGCCGATTTCGGTCTATTGGTTAAAAAATGA
GCTGATTTAACAAAAATTTAACGCGAATTTTAACAAAATATTAACGTTTACAATTTTATGGTGCACTCTC
AGTACAATCTGCTCTGATGCCGCATAGTTAAGCCAGCCCCGACACCCGCCAACACCCGCTGACGCGCCCT
GACGGGCTTGTCTGCTCCCGGCATCCGCTTACAGACAAGCTGTGACCGTCTCCGGGAGCTGCATGTGTCA
GAGGTTTTCACCGTCATCACCGAAACGCGCGAGACGAAAGGGCCTCGTGATACGCCTATTTTTATAGGTT
AATGTCATGATAATAATGGTTTCTTAGACGTCAGGTGGCACTTTTCGGGGAAATGTGCGCGGAACCCCTA
TTTGTTTATTTTTCTAAATACATTCAAATATGTATCCGCTCATGAGACAATAACCCTGATAAATGCTTCA
ATAATATTGAAAAAGGAAGAGTATGAGTATTCAACATTTCCGTGTCGCCCTTATTCCCTTTTTTGCGGCA
TTTTGCCTTCCTGTTTTTGCTCACCCAGAAACGCTGGTGAAAGTAAAAGATGCTGAAGATCAGTTGGGTG
CACGAGTGGGTTACATCGAACTGGATCTCAACAGCGGTAAGATCCTTGAGAGTTTTCGCCCCGAAGAACG
TTTTCCAATGATGAGCACTTTTAAAGTTCTGCTATGTGGCGCGGTATTATCCCGTATTGACGCCGGGCAA
GAGCAACTCGGTCGCCGCATACACTATTCTCAGAATGACTTGGTTGAGTACTCACCAGTCACAGAAAAGC
ATCTTACGGATGGCATGACAGTAAGAGAATTATGCAGTGCTGCCATAACCATGAGTGATAACACTGCGGC
CAACTTACTTCTGACAACGATCGGAGGACCGAAGGAGCTAACCGCTTTTTTGCACAACATGGGGGATCAT
GTAACTCGCCTTGATCGTTGGGAACCGGAGCTGAATGAAGCCATACCAAACGACGAGCGTGACACCACGA
TGCCTGTAGCAATGGCAACAACGTTGCGCAAACTATTAACTGGCGAACTACTTACTCTAGCTTCCCGGCA
ACAATTAATAGACTGGATGGAGGCGGATAAAGTTGCAGGACCACTTCTGCGCTCGGCCCTTCCGGCTGGC
TGGTTTATTGCTGATAAATCTGGAGCCGGTGAGCGTGGGTCTCGCGGTATCATTGCAGCACTGGGGCCAG
ATGGTAAGCCCTCCCGTATCGTAGTTATCTACACGACGGGGAGTCAGGCAACTATGGATGAACGAAATAG
ACAGATCGCTGAGATAGGTGCCTCACTGATTAAGCATTGGTAACTGTCAGACCAAGTTTACTCATATATA
CTTTAGATTGATTTAAAACTTCATTTTTAATTTAAAAGGATCTAGGTGAAGATCCTTTTTGATAATCTCA
TGACCAAAATCCCTTAACGTGAGTTTTCGTTCCACTGAGCGTCAGACCCCGTAGAAAAGATCAAAGGATC
TTCTTGAGATCCTTTTTTTCTGCGCGTAATCTGCTGCTTGCAAACAAAAAAACCACCGCTACCAGCGGTG
GTTTGTTTGCCGGATCAAGAGCTACCAACTCTTTTTCCGAAGGTAACTGGCTTCAGCAGAGCGCAGATAC
CAAATACTGTTCTTCTAGTGTAGCCGTAGTTAGGCCACCACTTCAAGAACTCTGTAGCACCGCCTACATA
CCTCGCTCTGCTAATCCTGTTACCAGTGGCTGCTGCCAGTGGCGATAAGTCGTGTCTTACCGGGTTGGAC
TCAAGACGATAGTTACCGGATAAGGCGCAGCGGTCGGGCTGAACGGGGGGTTCGTGCACACAGCCCAGCT
TGGAGCGAACGACCTACACCGAACTGAGATACCTACAGCGTGAGCTATGAGAAAGCGCCACGCTTCCCGA
AGGGAGAAAGGCGGACAGGTATCCGGTAAGCGGCAGGGTCGGAACAGGAGAGCGCACGAGGGAGCTTCCA
GGGGGAAACGCCTGGTATCTTTATAGTCCTGTCGGGTTTCGCCACCTCTGACTTGAGCGTCGATTTTTGT
GATGCTCGTCAGGGGGGCGGAGCCTATGGAAAAACGCCAGCAACGCGGCCTTTTTACGGTTCCTGGCCTT
TTGCTGGCCTTTTGCTCACATGT
